Addgene plasmid #204403: pET28C-mCherry-SARS-CoV-2-Nucleocapsid
Purpose: E. coli expression of full-length SARS-CoV-2 nucleocapsid with an N-terminal mCherry tag
Depositing lab: Samie Jaffrey. Depositing organization: Cornell University. Publication: Biomolecular condensates create phospholipid-enriched microenvironments. Dumelie JG, Chen Q, Miller D, Attarwala N, Gross SS, Jaffrey SR. Nat Chem Biol. 2023 Nov 16. doi: 10.1038/s41589-023-01474-4. PubMed 37973889.
Backbone
  Vector backbone: pET28C(+)
  Backbone manufacturer: Novagen (EMD Millipore)
  Backbone size w/o insert (bp): 5369
  Vector type: Bacterial Expression
Growth in bacteria
  Bacterial resistance: Kanamycin, 50 μg/mL
  Growth temperature: 37°C
  Growth strain: DH5alpha
  Copy number: High Copy
Gene/Insert
  Gene/Insert name: SARS-CoV-2 nucleocapsid
  Species: SARS-CoV-2
  Insert size (bp): 1979
  Entrez Gene: N (a.k.a. GU280_gp10)
  Promoter: T7
  Tag / fusion protein: 6x-His; mCherry (N terminal on insert)
  Cloning method: Restriction Enzyme; 5′ cloning site BamHI (destroyed during cloning); 3′ cloning site XhoI (destroyed during cloning)
  Sequencing primers: 5′ TAATACGACTCACTATAGGG; 3′ GCTAGTTATTGCTCAGCGG
Resource information
  A portion of this plasmid was derived from a plasmid made by: Addgene #141391
Terms and licenses: Academic/Nonprofit Terms; Industry Terms: Not Available to Industry
How to cite: pET28C-mCherry-SARS-CoV-2-Nucleocapsid was a gift from Samie Jaffrey (Addgene plasmid # 204403 ; http://n2t.net/addgene:204403 ; RRID:Addgene_204403)
