[The description below was written by a language model from this plasmid's Addgene catalogue record and pLannotate feature annotations shown in this document.]
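Description:
pET28C-mCherry-SARS-CoV-2-Nucleocapsid is a bacterial expression plasmid built on the Novagen pET28c(+) backbone for producing full-length SARS-CoV-2 nucleocapsid (N) protein fused to an N-terminal mCherry in E. coli. The plasmid is selected with kanamycin through an aph(3')-Ia resistance gene and replicates from a ColE1/pMB1-type origin. The feature table also annotates the pBR322-derived bom and rop elements, although the catalogue lists the plasmid as high copy. An f1 origin is present as well. Short fragments annotated as tetracycline resistance or an AmpR promoter appear to be backbone remnants rather than functional markers.

Expression is driven by a T7 promoter followed by a lac operator and the strong T7 gene 10 ribosome binding site. The plasmid carries its own lacI gene, so transcription is repressed until induced with IPTG in a host that supplies T7 RNA polymerase. The open reading frame begins with the standard pET28 leader (a His tag, partially matched by the annotation software as a capTEV fragment, then a thrombin cleavage site and the T7 tag) and continues into mCherry, a short linker region and the complete N coding sequence. A second His-tag sequence is annotated just downstream of N, but the record does not state whether it is translated in frame. A T7 terminator closes the cassette. The insert was placed between BamHI and XhoI sites, both destroyed during cloning, and part of the plasmid derives from an earlier deposited construct.

The His tag allows affinity purification and mCherry provides red fluorescence for visualising the protein. The associated publication concerns biomolecular condensates, which suggests the purified fluorescent protein was used in condensate experiments, though the record does not describe the specific assays.
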