Features (pLannotate 1.2.2; 23 found; start..end, strand, type, name):
     45..473     +  rep_origin     f1 ori (sequence partly withheld): f1 bacteriophage origin of replication; arrow indicates direction of (+) strand synthesis
    526..583     +  promoter       AmpR promoter (fragment): bla
    592..1407    -  CDS            KanR: aminoglycoside phosphotransferase; aph(3')-Ia; confers resistance to kanamycin in bacteria or G418 (Geneticin®) in eukaryotes
   1529..2117    +  rep_origin     ori: high-copy-number ColE1/pMB1/pBR322/pUC origin of replication
   2303..2442    -  misc_feature   bom: basis of mobility region from pBR322
   2544..2735    -  CDS            rop: Rop protein, which maintains plasmids at low copy number; rop
   2752..3132    +  CDS            YPB1_ECOLX: Protein predicted: Swiss-Prot protein existence level 4. From Escherichia coli.
   3204..3495    -  CDS            TcR (fragment): tetracycline efflux protein; tet; confers resistance to tetracycline
   3510..3531    -  protein_bind   CAP binding site: CAP binding activates transcription in the presence of cAMP. E. coli catabolite activator protein
   3544..4626    -  CDS            lacI: lac repressor; lacI; The lac repressor binds to the lac operator to inhibit transcription in E. coli. This inhibition can be relieved by adding lactose or isopropyl-β-D-thiogalactopyranoside (IPTG).
   4627..4704    -  promoter       lacI promoter: lacI
   4712..4991    -  CDS            TcR (fragment): tetracycline efflux protein; tet; confers resistance to tetracycline
   5013..5031    +  promoter       T7 promoter: promoter for bacteriophage T7 RNA polymerase
   5032..5056    +  protein_bind   lac operator: The lac repressor binds to the lac operator to inhibit transcription in E. coli. This inhibition can be relieved by adding lactose or isopropyl-β-D-thiogalactopyranoside (IPTG). lac repressor encoded by lacI
   5071..5093    +  RBS            RBS: efficient ribosome binding site from bacteriophage T7 gene 10 (Olins and Rangwala, 1989)
   5112..5128    +  CDS            capTEV™ (fragment): composite tag for in vivo biotinylation, TEV protease cleavage, and 6xHis tagging
   5139..5156    +  CDS            thrombin site: thrombin recognition and cleavage site
   5160..5192    +  CDS            T7 tag (gene 10 leader): leader peptide from bacteriophage T7 gene 10 promotes efficient translation in E. coli
   5199..5906    +  CDS            mCherry: mCherry is a basic (constitutively fluorescent) red fluorescent protein published in 2004, derived from Discosoma sp.. It is reported to be a very rapidly-maturing monomer with low acid sensitivity.
   5952..7208    +  CDS            N: NCAP_SARS2 - Experimental evidence at protein level: Swiss-Prot protein existence level 1. Packages the positive strand viral genome RNA into a helical ribonucleocapsid (RNP) and plays a fundamental role during virion assembly through its interactions with the viral genome and membrane protein M. Plays an important role in enhancing the efficiency of subgenomic viral RNA transcription as well as viral replication (By similarity). May modulate transforming growth factor-beta signaling by binding host smad3 (By similarity). From Severe acute respiratory syndrome coronavirus 2 (2019-nCoV) (SARS-C
   7221..7238    +  CDS            9xHis (fragment): 9xHis affinity tag
   7248..7297    +  CDS            SET1 (fragment): solubility-enhancement tag derived from T7 phage gene 10B
   7305..8       +  terminator     T7 terminator (across the origin): transcription terminator for bacteriophage T7 RNA polymerase
>Addgene plasmid #204403 | pET28C-mCherry-SARS-CoV-2-Nucleocapsid | addgene full sequence | sequence record 406192 | Addgene NGS Result
GTTTTTTGCTGAAAGGAGGAACTATATCCGGATTGGCGAATGGG
[124 nt withheld, positions 45-168]
C
[91 nt withheld, positions 170-260]
A
[49 nt withheld, positions 262-310]
CCTTTGACGTTGGAGTCCACGTTCTTT
[37 nt withheld, positions 338-374]
ACCCTATCTCGGTCTATTCTTTTGATTTATAAGGGATTTTGCCGATTTCGGCCTATTGGTTAAAAAATGA
GCTGATTTAACAAAAATTTAACGCGAATTTTAACAAAATATTAACGCTTACAATTTAGGTGGCACTTTTC
GGGGAAATGTGCGCGGAACCCCTATTTGTTTATTTTTCTAAATACATTCAAATATGTATCCGCTCATGAA
TTAATTCTTAGAAAAACTCATCGAGCATCAAATGAAACTGCAATTTATTCATATCAGGATTATCAATACC
ATATTTTTGAAAAAGCCGTTTCTGTAATGAAGGAGAAAACTCACCGAGGCAGTTCCATAGGATGGCAAGA
TCCTGGTATCGGTCTGCGATTCCGACTCGTCCAACATCAATACAACCTATTAATTTCCCCTCGTCAAAAA
TAAGGTTATCAAGTGAGAAATCACCATGAGTGACGACTGAATCCGGTGAGAATGGCAAAAGTTTATGCAT
TTCTTTCCAGACTTGTTCAACAGGCCAGCCATTACGCTCGTCATCAAAATCACTCGCATCAACCAAACCG
TTATTCATTCGTGATTGCGCCTGAGCGAGACGAAATACGCGATCGCTGTTAAAAGGACAATTACAAACAG
GAATCGAATGCAACCGGCGCAGGAACACTGCCAGCGCATCAACAATATTTTCACCTGAATCAGGATATTC
TTCTAATACCTGGAATGCTGTTTTCCCGGGGATCGCAGTGGTGAGTAACCATGCATCATCAGGAGTACGG
ATAAAATGCTTGATGGTCGGAAGAGGCATAAATTCCGTCAGCCAGTTTAGTCTGACCATCTCATCTGTAA
CATCATTGGCAACGCTACCTTTGCCATGTTTCAGAAACAACTCTGGCGCATCGGGCTTCCCATACAATCG
ATAGATTGTCGCACCTGATTGCCCGACATTATCGCGAGCCCATTTATACCCATATAAATCAGCATCCATG
TTGGAATTTAATCGCGGCCTAGAGCAAGACGTTTCCCGTTGAATATGGCTCATAACACCCCTTGTATTAC
TGTTTATGTAAGCAGACAGTTTTATTGTTCATGACCAAAATCCCTTAACGTGAGTTTTCGTTCCACTGAG
CGTCAGACCCCGTAGAAAAGATCAAAGGATCTTCTTGAGATCCTTTTTTTCTGCGCGTAATCTGCTGCTT
GCAAACAAAAAAACCACCGCTACCAGCGGTGGTTTGTTTGCCGGATCAAGAGCTACCAACTCTTTTTCCG
AAGGTAACTGGCTTCAGCAGAGCGCAGATACCAAATACTGTCCTTCTAGTGTAGCCGTAGTTAGGCCACC
ACTTCAAGAACTCTGTAGCACCGCCTACATACCTCGCTCTGCTAATCCTGTTACCAGTGGCTGCTGCCAG
TGGCGATAAGTCGTGTCTTACCGGGTTGGACTCAAGACGATAGTTACCGGATAAGGCGCAGCGGTCGGGC
TGAACGGGGGGTTCGTGCACACAGCCCAGCTTGGAGCGAACGACCTACACCGAACTGAGATACCTACAGC
GTGAGCTATGAGAAAGCGCCACGCTTCCCGAAGGGAGAAAGGCGGACAGGTATCCGGTAAGCGGCAGGGT
CGGAACAGGAGAGCGCACGAGGGAGCTTCCAGGGGGAAACGCCTGGTATCTTTATAGTCCTGTCGGGTTT
CGCCACCTCTGACTTGAGCGTCGATTTTTGTGATGCTCGTCAGGGGGGCGGAGCCTATGGAAAAACGCCA
GCAACGCGGCCTTTTTACGGTTCCTGGCCTTTTGCTGGCCTTTTGCTCACATGTTCTTTCCTGCGTTATC
CCCTGATTCTGTGGATAACCGTATTACCGCCTTTGAGTGAGCTGATACCGCTCGCCGCAGCCGAACGACC
GAGCGCAGCGAGTCAGTGAGCGAGGAAGCGGAAGAGCGCCTGATGCGGTATTTTCTCCTTACGCATCTGT
GCGGTATTTCACACCGCAATGGTGCACTCTCAGTACAATCTGCTCTGATGCCGCATAGTTAAGCCAGTAT
ACACTCCGCTATCGCTACGTGACTGGGTCATGGCTGCGCCCCGACACCCGCCAACACCCGCTGACGCGCC
CTGACGGGCTTGTCTGCTCCCGGCATCCGCTTACAGACAAGCTGTGACCGTCTCCGGGAGCTGCATGTGT
CAGAGGTTTTCACCGTCATCACCGAAACGCGCGAGGCAGCTGCGGTAAAGCTCATCAGCGTGGTCGTGAA
GCGATTCACAGATGTCTGCCTGTTCATCCGCGTCCAGCTCGTTGAGTTTCTCCAGAAGCGTTAATGTCTG
GCTTCTGATAAAGCGGGCCATGTTAAGGGCGGTTTTTTCCTGTTTGGTCACTGATGCCTCCGTGTAAGGG
GGATTTCTGTTCATGGGGGTAATGATACCGATGAAACGAGAGAGGATGCTCACGATACGGGTTACTGATG
ATGAACATGCCCGGTTACTGGAACGTTGTGAGGGTAAACAACTGGCGGTATGGATGCGGCGGGACCAGAG
AAAAATCACTCAGGGTCAATGCCAGCGCTTCGTTAATACAGATGTAGGTGTTCCACAGGGTAGCCAGCAG
CATCCTGCGATGCAGATCCGGAACATAATGGTGCAGGGCGCTGACTTCCGCGTTTCCAGACTTTACGAAA
CACGGAAACCGAAGACCATTCATGTTGTTGCTCAGGTCGCAGACGTTTTGCAGCAGCAGTCGCTTCACGT
TCGCTCGCGTATCGGTGATTCATTCTGCTAACCAGTAAGGCAACCCCGCCAGCCTAGCCGGGTCCTCAAC
GACAGGAGCACGATCATGCGCACCCGTGGGGCCGCCATGCCGGCGATAATGGCCTGCTTCTCGCCGAAAC
GTTTGGTGGCGGGACCAGTGACGAAGGCTTGAGCGAGGGCGTGCAAGATTCCGAATACCGCAAGCGACAG
GCCGATCATCGTCGCGCTCCAGCGAAAGCGGTCCTCGCCGAAAATGACCCAGAGCGCTGCCGGCACCTGT
CCTACGAGTTGCATGATAAAGAAGACAGTCATAAGTGCGGCGACGATAGTCATGCCCCGCGCCCACCGGA
AGGAGCTGACTGGGTTGAAGGCTCTCAAGGGCATCGGTCGAGATCCCGGTGCCTAATGAGTGAGCTAACT
TACATTAATTGCGTTGCGCTCACTGCCCGCTTTCCAGTCGGGAAACCTGTCGTGCCAGCTGCATTAATGA
ATCGGCCAACGCGCGGGGAGAGGCGGTTTGCGTATTGGGCGCCAGGGTGGTTTTTCTTTTCACCAGTGAG
ACGGGCAACAGCTGATTGCCCTTCACCGCCTGGCCCTGAGAGAGTTGCAGCAAGCGGTCCACGCTGGTTT
GCCCCAGCAGGCGAAAATCCTGTTTGATGGTGGTTAACGGCGGGATATAACATGAGCTGTCTTCGGTATC
GTCGTATCCCACTACCGAGATATCCGCACCAACGCGCAGCCCGGACTCGGTAATGGCGCGCATTGCGCCC
AGCGCCATCTGATCGTTGGCAACCAGCATCGCAGTGGGAACGATGCCCTCATTCAGCATTTGCATGGTTT
GTTGAAAACCGGACATGGCACTCCAGTCGCCTTCCCGTTCCGCTATCGGCTGAATTTGATTGCGAGTGAG
ATATTTATGCCAGCCAGCCAGACGCAGACGCGCCGAGACAGAACTTAATGGGCCCGCTAACAGCGCGATT
TGCTGGTGACCCAATGCGACCAGATGCTCCACGCCCAGTCGCGTACCGTCTTCATGGGAGAAAATAATAC
TGTTGATGGGTGTCTGGTCAGAGACATCAAGAAATAACGCCGGAACATTAGTGCAGGCAGCTTCCACAGC
AATGGCATCCTGGTCATCCAGCGGATAGTTAATGATCAGCCCACTGACGCGTTGCGCGAGAAGATTGTGC
ACCGCCGCTTTACAGGCTTCGACGCCGCTTCGTTCTACCATCGACACCACCACGCTGGCACCCAGTTGAT
CGGCGCGAGATTTAATCGCCGCGACAATTTGCGACGGCGCGTGCAGGGCCAGACTGGAGGTGGCAACGCC
AATCAGCAACGACTGTTTGCCCGCCAGTTGTTGTGCCACGCGGTTGGGAATGTAATTCAGCTCCGCCATC
GCCGCTTCCACTTTTTCCCGCGTTTTCGCAGAAACGTGGCTGGCCTGGTTCACCACGCGGGAAACGGTCT
GATAAGAGACACCGGCATACTCTGCGACATCGTATAACGTTACTGGTTTCACATTCACCACCCTGAATTG
ACTCTCTTCCGGGCGCTATCATGCCATACCGCGAAAGGTTTTGCGCCATTCGATGGTGTCCGGGATCTCG
ACGCTCTCCCTTATGCGACTCCTGCATTAGGAAGCAGCCCAGTAGTAGGTTGAGGCCGTTGAGCACCGCC
GCCGCAAGGAATGGTGCATGCAAGGAGATGGCGCCCAACAGTCCCCCGGCCACGGGGCCTGCCACCATAC
CCACGCCGAAACAAGCGCTCATGAGCCCGAAGTGGCGAGCCCGATCTTCCCCATCGGTGATGTCGGCGAT
ATAGGCGCCAGCAACCGCACCTGTGGCGCCGGTGATGCCGGCCACGATGCGTCCGGCGTAGAGGATCGAG
ATCTCGATCCCGCGAAATTAATACGACTCACTATAGGGGAATTGTGAGCGGATAACAATTCCCCTCTAGA
AATAATTTTGTTTAACTTTAAGAAGGAGATATACCATGGGCAGCAGCCATCATCATCATCATCACAGCAG
CGGCCTGGTGCCGCGCGGCAGCCATATGGCTAGCATGACTGGTGGACAGCAAATGGGTCGGATCATGGTG
AGCAAGGGCGAGGAGGATAACATGGCCATCATCAAGGAGTTCATGCGCTTCAAGGTGCACATGGAGGGCT
CCGTGAACGGCCACGAGTTCGAGATCGAGGGCGAGGGCGAGGGCCGCCCCTACGAGGGCACCCAGACCGC
CAAGCTGAAGGTGACCAAGGGTGGCCCCCTGCCCTTCGCCTGGGACATCCTGTCCCCTCAGTTCATGTAC
GGCTCCAAGGCCTACGTGAAGCACCCCGCCGACATCCCCGACTACTTGAAGCTGTCCTTCCCCGAGGGCT
TCAAGTGGGAGCGCGTGATGAACTTCGAGGACGGCGGCGTGGTGACCGTGACCCAGGACTCCTCCCTGCA
GGACGGCGAGTTCATCTACAAGGTGAAGCTGCGCGGCACCAACTTCCCCTCCGACGGCCCCGTAATGCAG
AAGAAGACCATGGGCTGGGAGGCCTCCTCCGAGCGGATGTACCCCGAGGACGGCGCCCTGAAGGGCGAGA
TCAAGCAGAGGCTGAAGCTGAAGGACGGCGGCCACTACGACGCTGAGGTCAAGACCACCTACAAGGCCAA
GAAGCCCGTGCAGCTGCCCGGCGCCTACAACGTCAACATCAAGTTGGACATCACCTCCCACAACGAGGAC
TACACCATCGTGGAACAGTACGAACGCGCCGAGGGCCGCCACTCCACCGGCGGCATGGACGAGCTGTACA
AGGGTGCGCCTGGTTCTGCAGGCTCCGCAGCTGGCGGATCGGGGATCATGAGCGATAACGGCCCCCAAAA
CCAACGGAATGCCCCTCGGATAACATTTGGTGGCCCTAGTGATTCCACAGGAAGTAACCAAAACGGAGAA
CGGTCTGGAGCCCGCTCTAAACAGAGGCGACCACAGGGATTGCCAAATAACACAGCGTCATGGTTTACAG
CCCTGACTCAACATGGAAAGGAGGACTTGAAATTTCCACGAGGACAGGGTGTACCAATAAACACAAACAG
TAGTCCAGACGATCAGATCGGGTATTATAGAAGGGCCACGAGACGCATCAGAGGTGGAGATGGTAAAATG
AAAGATCTCAGTCCGCGCTGGTACTTTTATTATTTGGGAACCGGCCCAGAAGCGGGCCTCCCATATGGAG
CCAATAAGGACGGGATTATATGGGTGGCTACAGAGGGAGCCCTCAATACGCCAAAAGATCACATCGGAAC
AAGAAACCCTGCTAATAATGCCGCAATCGTGCTGCAGTTGCCTCAGGGGACGACGCTTCCTAAAGGCTTT
TACGCAGAAGGATCACGCGGCGGCAGCCAAGCATCCTCAAGGTCTAGTTCCAGAAGTCGAAACAGCTCCA
GAAACTCCACACCAGGGTCCAGTAGGGGCACAAGTCCGGCGCGGATGGCGGGCAACGGCGGAGACGCCGC
ACTCGCTCTGTTGCTCCTGGACCGGCTCAACCAACTTGAATCCAAGATGAGTGGTAAGGGACAGCAGCAA
CAAGGTCAAACCGTAACCAAGAAAAGCGCTGCAGAAGCTTCTAAAAAACCTCGACAAAAACGGACCGCTA
CGAAGGCATATAACGTTACTCAAGCCTTCGGGAGACGAGGGCCGGAGCAAACCCAGGGGAATTTTGGAGA
TCAGGAGCTCATCCGGCAAGGGACAGATTACAAACATTGGCCTCAAATCGCTCAGTTCGCGCCGTCCGCA
AGTGCTTTTTTCGGAATGTCTCGCATCGGTATGGAAGTAACACCATCCGGGACATGGCTCACTTATACCG
GCGCCATCAAGCTGGACGACAAAGATCCAAATTTCAAAGATCAGGTGATTCTCTTGAATAAACACATAGA
CGCGTATAAGACGTTTCCACCCACCGAACCCAAGAAGGACAAAAAGAAAAAAGCTGATGAAACACAAGCG
TTGCCCCAGCGACAGAAGAAGCAGCAAACCGTCACCCTCCTGCCAGCCGCTGATCTCGATGACTTCTCCA
AGCAACTTCAACAGTCCATGAGCTCAGCCGATTCTACTCAGGCGCTCTAAGTCGAGCACCACCACCACCA
CCACTGAGATCCGGCTGCTAACAAAGCCCGAAAGGAAGCTGAGTTGGCTGCTGCCACCGCTGAGCAATAA
CTAGCATAACCCCTTGGGGCCTCTAAACGGGTCTTGAGGG
